>Addgene plasmid #114999 | PRK7 J12_pECIA2 | addgene full sequence | sequence record 296812 | Addgene NGS Result
GTAAAACGACGGCCAGTGAATTAATTCGTTGCAGGACAGGATGTGGTGCCCGATGTGACTAGCTCTTTGC
TGCAGGCCGTCCTATCCTCTGGTTCCGATAAGAGACCCAGAACTCCGGCCCCCCACCGCCCACCGCCACC
CCCATACATATGTGGTACGCAAGTAAGAGTGCCTGCGCATGCCCCATGTGCCCCACCAAGAGCTTTGCAT
CCCATACAAGTCCCCAAAGTGGAGAACCGAACCAATTCTTCGCGGGCAGAACAAAAGCTTCTGCACACGT
CTCCACTCGAATTTGGAGCCGGCCGGCGTGTGCAAAAGAGGTGAATCGAACGAAAGACCCGTGTGTAAAG
CCGCGTTTCCAAAATGTATAAAACCGAGAGCATCTGGCCAATGTGCATCAGTTGTGGTCAGCAGCAAAAT
CAAGTGAATCATCTCAGTGCAACTAAAGGGGGGATCCGATCTCAATATGAAGTTATGCATATTACTGGCC
GTCGTGGCCTTTGTTGGCCTCTCGCTCGGGGGTGATGCTGATGCTCTATTGAAGTTCAAGTCATCTCTCG
TGAACGCCAGCTCGCTCGGTGGATGGGACTCTGGTGAGCCTCCTTGCTCCGGTGATAAAGGAAGTGACTC
GAAATGGAAAGGAGTGATGTGTTCAAACGGCTCCGTTTTCGCTCTCCGTCTAGAGAACATGAGCCTCTCC
GGTGAGCTTGATGTTCAAGCGCTCGGGTCCATCCGCGGTCTCAAGAGTATCAGCTTTATGCGTAACCATT
TCGAGGGAAAGATCCCTCGTGGAATCGACGGGCTTGTTTCGTTGGCGCATCTTTACCTTGCGCATAACCA
GTTTACCGGTGAGATAGACGGTGATTTGTTCTCCGGGATGAAGGCTCTTCTGAAGGTTCATCTTGAAGGA
AACCGGTTTTCCGGTGAGATTCCGGAGTCGTTAGGGAAATTGCCGAAGCTTACTGAGCTGAATCTTGAGG
ATAATATGTTCACCGGGAAAATACCGGCGTTTAAACAGAAGAATCTCGTCACCGTTAACGTTGCTAACAA
TCAGTTAGAGGGTCGAATTCCGTTAACTCTCGGCCTTATGAACATCACTTTCTTCTCAGGTAACAAGGGG
CTGTGTGGAGCGCCATTGCTTCCGTGCAGATACACTCGTCTGGAGGTGCTGTTCCAGGGACCAGGGAGCG
ACAAAACTCACACATGCCCACCGTGCCCAGCACCTGAACTCCTGGGGGGACCGTCAGTCTTCCTCTTCCC
CCCAAAACCCAAGGACACCCTCATGATCTCCCGGACCCCTGAGGTCACATGCGTGGTGGTGGACGTGAGC
CACGAAGACCCTGAGGTCAAGTTCAACTGGTACGTGGACGGCGTGGAGGTGCATAATGCCAAGACAAAGC
CGCGGGAGGAGCAGTACAACAGCACGTACCGTGTGGTCAGCGTCCTCACCGTCCTGCACCAGGACTGGCT
GAATGGCAAGGAGTACAAGTGCAAGGTCTCCAACAAAGCCCTCCCAGCCCCCATCGAGAAAACCATCTCC
AAAGCCAAAGGGCAGCCCCGAGAACCACAGGTGTACACCCTGCCCCCATCCCGGGAGGAGATGACCAAGA
ACCAGGTCAGCCTGACCTGCCTGGTCAAAGGCTTCTATCCCAGCGACATCGCCGTGGAGTGGGAGAGCAA
TGGGCAGCCGGAGAACAACTACAAGACCACGCCTCCCGTGCTGGACTCCGACGGCTCCTTCTTCCTCTAC
AGCAAGCTCACCGTGGACAAGAGCAGGTGGCAGCAGGGGAACGTCTTCTCATGCTCCGTGATGCATGAGG
GTCTGCACAACCACTACACGCAGAAGAGCCTCTCCCTGTCTCCGGGTAAATCTAGAGGGCCCTTCGAAGG
TAAGCCTATCCCTAACCCTCTCCTCGGTCTCGATTCTACGCGTACCGGTCATCATCACCATCACCATTGA
GTTTAAACCCGCTGATCAGCCTCGACTGTGCCTTCTAAGGCCTGAGCTCGCTGATCAGCCTCGATCGAGG
ATCCAGACATGATAAGATACATTGATGAGTTTGGACAAACCACAACTAGAATGCAGTGAAAAAAATGCTT
TATTTGTGAAATTTGTGATGCTATTGCTTTATTTGTAACCATTATAAGCTGCAATAAACAAGTTAACAAC
AACAATTGCATTCATTTTATGTTTCAGGTTCAGGGGGAGGTGTGGGAGGTTTTTTAAAGCAAGTAAAACC
TCTACAAATGTGGTATGGCTGATTATGATCAGTCGACCTGCAGGCATGCAAGCTTGGCGTAATCATGGTC
ATAGCTGTTTCCTGTGTGAAATTGTTATCCGCTCACAATTCCACACAACATACGAGCCGGAAGCATAAAG
TGTAAAGCCTGGGGTGCCTAATGAGTGAGCTAACTCACATTAATTGCGTTGCGCTCACTGCCCGCTTTCC
AGTCGGGAAACCTGTCGTGCCAGCTGCATTAATGAATCGGCCAACGCGCGGGGAGAGGCGGTTTGCGTAT
TGGGCGCTCTTCCGCTTCCTCGCTCACTGACTCGCTGCGCTCGGTCGTTCGGCTGCGGCGAGCGGTATCA
GCTCACTCAAAGGCGGTAATACGGTTATCCACAGAATCAGGGGATAACGCAGGAAAGAACATGTGAGCAA
AAGGCCAGCAAAAGGCCAGGAACCGTAAAAAGGCCGCGTTGCTGGCGTTTTTCCATAGGCTCCGCCCCCC
TGACGAGCATCACAAAAATCGACGCTCAAGTCAGAGGTGGCGAAACCCGACAGGACTATAAAGATACCAG
GCGTTTCCCCCTGGAAGCTCCCTCGTGCGCTCTCCTGTTCCGACCCTGCCGCTTACCGGATACCTGTCCG
CCTTTCTCCCTTCGGGAAGCGTGGCGCTTTCTCATAGCTCACGCTGTAGGTATCTCAGTTCGGTGTAGGT
CGTTCGCTCCAAGCTGGGCTGTGTGCACGAACCCCCCGTTCAGCCCGACCGCTGCGCCTTATCCGGTAAC
TATCGTCTTGAGTCCAACCCGGTAAGACACGACTTATCGCCACTGGCAGCAGCCACTGGTAACAGGATTA
GCAGAGCGAGGTATGTAGGCGGTGCTACAGAGTTCTTGAAGTGGTGGCCTAACTACGGCTACACTAGAAG
AACAGTATTTGGTATCTGCGCTCTGCTGAAGCCAGTTACCTTCGGAAAAAGAGTTGGTAGCTCTTGATCC
GGCAAACAAACCACCGCTGGTAGCGGTGGTTTTTTTGTTTGCAAGCAGCAGATTACGCGCAGAAAAAAAG
GATCTCAAGAAGATCCTTTGATCTTTTCTACGGGGTCTGACGCTCAGTGGAACGAAAACTCACGTTAAGG
GATTTTGGTCATGAGATTATCAAAAAGGATCTTCACCTAGATCCTTTTAAATTAAAAATGAAGTTTTAAA
TCAATCTAAAGTATATATGAGTAAACTTGGTCTGACAGTTACCAATGCTTAATCAGTGAGGCACCTATCT
CAGCGATCTGTCTATTTCGTTCATCCATAGTTGCCTGACTCCCCGTCGTGTAGATAACTACGATACGGGA
GGGCTTACCATCTGGCCCCAGTGCTGCAATGATACCGCGAGACCCACGCTCACCGGCTCCAGATTTATCA
GCAATAAACCAGCCAGCCGGAAGGGCCGAGCGCAGAAGTGGTCCTGCAACTTTATCCGCCTCCATCCAGT
CTATTAATTGTTGCCGGGAAGCTAGAGTAAGTAGTTCGCCAGTTAATAGTTTGCGCAACGTTGTTGCCAT
TGCTACAGGCATCGTGGTGTCACGCTCGTCGTTTGGTATGGCTTCATTCAGCTCCGGTTCCCAACGATCA
AGGCGAGTTACATGATCCCCCATGTTGTGCAAAAAAGCGGTTAGCTCCTTCGGTCCTCCGATCGTTGTCA
GAAGTAAGTTGGCCGCAGTGTTATCACTCATGGTTATGGCAGCACTGCATAATTCTCTTACTGTCATGCC
ATCCGTAAGATGCTTTTCTGTGACTGGTGAGTACTCAACCAAGTCATTCTGAGAATAGTGTATGCGGCGA
CCGAGTTGCTCTTGCCCGGCGTCAATACGGGATAATACCGCGCCACATAGCAGAACTTTAAAAGTGCTCA
TCATTGGAAAACGTTCTTCGGGGCGAAAACTCTCAAGGATCTTACCGCTGTTGAGATCCAGTTCGATGTA
ACCCACTCGTGCACCCAACTGATCTTCAGCATCTTTTACTTTCACCAGCGTTTCTGGGTGAGCAAAAACA
GGAAGGCAAAATGCCGCAAAAAAGGGAATAAGGGCGACACGGAAATGTTGAATACTCATACTCTTCCTTT
TTCAATATTATTGAAGCATTTATCAGGGTTATTGTCTCATGAGCGGATACATATTTGAATGTATTTAGAA
AAATAAACAAATAGGGGTTCCGCGCACATTTCCCCGAAAAGTGCCACCTGACGTCTAAGAAACCATTATT
ATCATGACATTAACCTATAAAAATAGGCGTATCACGAGGCCCTTTCGTCTCGCGCGTTTCGGTGATGACG
GTGAAAACCTCTGACACATGCAGCTCCCGGAGACGGTCACAGCTTGTCTGTAAGCGGATGCCGGGAGCAG
ACAAGCCCGTCAGGGCGCGTCAGCGGGTGTTGGCGGGTGTCGGGGCTGGCTTAACTATGCGGCATCAGAG
CAGATTGTACTGAGAGTGCACCATATGCGGTGTGAAATACCGCACAGATGCGTAAGGAGAAAATACCGCA
TCAGGCGCCATTCGCCATTCAGGCTGCGCAACTGTTGGGAAGGGCGATCGGTGCGGGCCTCTTCGCTATT
ACGCCAGCTGGCGAAAGGGGGATGTGCTGCAAGGCGATTAAGTTGGGTAACGCCAGGGTTTTCCCAGTCA
CGACGTT
Features (pLannotate 1.2.2; 18 found; start..end, strand, type, name):
     23..449     +  promoter       MT promoter: Drosophila metallothionein promoter
    467..520     +  sig_peptide    BiP signal sequence: Drosophila BiP signal sequence
    479..1159    +  CDS            Y4312_ARATH (fragment): Experimental evidence at protein level: Swiss-Prot protein existence level 1. From Arabidopsis thaliana (Mouse-ear cress).
   1190..1870    +  CDS            IGHG1 (fragment): IGHG1_HUMAN - Experimental evidence at protein level: Swiss-Prot protein existence level 1. Constant region of immunoglobulin heavy chains. Immunoglobulins, also known as antibodies, are membrane-bound or secreted glycoproteins produced by B lymphocytes. In the recognition phase of humoral immunity, the membrane-bound immunoglobulins serve as receptors which, upon binding of a specific antigen, trigger the clonal expansion and differentiation of B lymphocytes into immunoglobulins- secreting plasma cells. Secreted immunoglobulins mediate the effector phase of humoral immunity, which results in
   1889..1930    +  CDS            V5 tag: epitope tag from simian virus 5
   2030..2164    -  polyA_signal   SV40 poly(A) signal: SV40 polyadenylation signal
   2187..2271    -  CDS            large T antigen (fragment): large T antigen from SV40 (simian virus 40)
   2271..2295    +  misc_feature   MCS (fragment): pUC18/19 multiple cloning site
   2332..2348    -  protein_bind   lac operator: The lac repressor binds to the lac operator to inhibit transcription in E. coli. This inhibition can be relieved by adding lactose or isopropyl-β-D-thiogalactopyranoside (IPTG). lac repressor encoded by lacI
   2356..2386    -  promoter       lac promoter: promoter for the E. coli lac operon
   2401..2422    -  protein_bind   CAP binding site: CAP binding activates transcription in the presence of cAMP. E. coli catabolite activator protein
   2435..2527    -  CDS            lacI (fragment): lac repressor; lacI; The lac repressor binds to the lac operator to inhibit transcription in E. coli. This inhibition can be relieved by adding lactose or isopropyl-β-D-thiogalactopyranoside (IPTG).
   2710..3298    -  rep_origin     ori: high-copy-number ColE1/pMB1/pBR322/pUC origin of replication
   3469..4329    -  CDS            AmpR: β-lactamase; bla; confers resistance to ampicillin, carbenicillin, and related antibiotics
   4330..4434    -  promoter       AmpR promoter: bla
   4529..4564    +  CDS            rop (fragment): Rop protein, which maintains plasmids at low copy number; rop
   4666..4765    +  misc_feature   bom (fragment): basis of mobility region from pBR322
   4771..21      -  CDS            lacZα (fragment) (across the origin): LacZα fragment of β-galactosidase; lacZ fragment
