[The description below was written by a language model from this plasmid's Addgene catalogue record and pLannotate feature annotations shown in this document.]
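Description:
PRK7 J12_pECIA2 is an insect-cell expression plasmid built on the pECIA2 backbone, designed for secreted protein production in Drosophila cell culture. It is propagated in E. coli as a high-copy plasmid through a ColE1/pUC-type origin and selected with ampicillin via the β-lactamase gene. The remaining bacterial elements in the 4.9 kb sequence (lac promoter and operator, and fragments of lacZα, lacI, rop and bom) appear to be backbone remnants with no stated role in the construct.

The expression cassette is driven by the Drosophila metallothionein promoter, which is induced by adding copper sulfate to the culture. Downstream, a Drosophila BiP signal sequence directs the product into the secretory pathway. It is followed by the extracellular domain of the Arabidopsis thaliana leucine-rich repeat receptor kinase encoded by AT4G31250, inserted by ligation-independent cloning. The ectodomain is fused at its C terminus to a human IgG1 Fc region, a V5 epitope and a hexahistidine tag. The feature table annotates the Fc and V5 segments, whereas the His tag is stated only in the catalogue entry. An SV40 polyadenylation signal is annotated downstream of the cassette, though on the opposite strand.

The plasmid is the "bait" member of a matched pair and is meant to be used with the corresponding prey vector, PRK7 J12_pECIA14. The associated publication describes an extracellular interaction network of Arabidopsis LRR receptor kinases, so the pairing points to screening interactions between secreted receptor ectodomains. In such a setup the Fc fusion would typically allow capture or dimeric presentation of the bait, and the V5 and His tags would typically serve for detection and purification, although the record does not spell out these roles.
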