Addgene plasmid #114999: PRK7 J12_pECIA2
Purpose: Bait vector PRK7 J12_pECIA2 should be used with prey vector PRK7 J12_pECIA14.
Depositing lab: Youssef Belkhadir. Depositing organization: Gregor Mendel Institute of Molecular Plant Biology. Publication: An extracellular network of Arabidopsis leucine-rich repeat receptor kinases. Smakowska-Luzan E, Mott GA, Parys K, Stegmann M, Howton TC, Layeghifard M, Neuhold J, Lehner A, Kong J, Grunwald K, Weinberger N, Satbhai SB, Mayer D, Busch W, Madalinski M, Stolt-Bergner P, Provart NJ, Mukhtar MS, Zipfel C, Desveaux D, Guttman DS, Belkhadir Y. Nature. 2018 Jan 18;553(7688):342-346. doi: 10.1038/nature25184. Epub 2018 Jan 10. PubMed 29320478.
Backbone
  Vector backbone: pECIA2
  Backbone manufacturer: Chris Garcia (Addgene plasmid # 47032)
  Vector type: Insect Expression
Growth in bacteria
  Bacterial resistance: Ampicillin, 100 μg/mL
  Growth temperature: 37°C
  Growth strain: DH5alpha
  Copy number: High Copy
Gene/Insert
  Gene/Insert name: AT4G31250
  Species: A. thaliana (mustard weed)
  Entrez Gene: AT4G31250 (a.k.a. AT4G31250, F8F16.70, F8F16_70)
  Promoter: Metallothionein (Copper-Inducible)
  Tag / fusion protein: Fc, V5 and hexahistidine tags (C terminal on backbone)
  Cloning method: Ligation Independent Cloning
Terms and licenses: Academic/Nonprofit Terms; Industry Terms: Not Available to Industry
Depositor comments: Plasmid for secreted expression in Drosophila cell culture by induction via CuSO4. Insert is an extracellular domain of indicated LRR-RK, C-terminally tagged with Fc, V5 and hexahistidine tags. Insert Protein Sequence: GDADALLKFKSSLVNASSLGGWDSGEPPCSGDKGSDSKWKGVMCSNGSVFALRLENMSLSGELDVQALGSIRGLKSISFMRNHFEGKIPRGIDGLVSLAHLYLAHNQFTGEIDGDLFSGMKALLKVHLEGNRFSGEIPESLGKLPKLTELNLEDNMFTGKIPAFKQKNLVTVNVANNQLEGRIPLTLGLMNITFFSGNKGLCGAPLLPCRYTR
How to cite: PRK7 J12_pECIA2 was a gift from Youssef Belkhadir (Addgene plasmid # 114999 ; http://n2t.net/addgene:114999 ; RRID:Addgene_114999)
